Addgene plasmid #230387: AiP13902 - pAAV-AiE0770m_3xC2-minBG-SYFP2-WPRE3-BGHpA (Alias: CN3902)
Purpose: AiE0770m_3xC2 is an enhancer sequence, designed to drive AAV-mediated transgene expression in specific populations of brain cells
Depositing lab: Allen Institute for Brain Science & Jonathan Ting. Depositing organization: Allen Institute. Publication: A suite of enhancer AAVs and transgenic mouse lines for genetic access to cortical cell types. Ben-Simon Y, Hooper M, Narayan S, Daigle TL, Dwivedi D, Way SW, Oster A, Stafford DA, Mich JK, Taormina MJ, Martinez RA, Opitz-Araya X, Roth JR, Alexander JR, Allen S, Amster A, Arbuckle J, Ayala A, Baker PM, Bakken TE, Barcelli T, Barta S, Bendrick J, Bertagnolli D, Bielstein C, Bishwakarma P, Bowlus J, Boyer G, Brouner K, Casian B, Casper T, Chakka AB, Chakrabarty R, Chance RK, Chavan S, Clark M, Colbert K, Collman F, Daniel S, Departee M, DiValentin P, Donadio N, Dotson N, Egdorf T, Fliss T, Gabitto M, Garcia J, Gary A, Gasperini M, Gloe J, Goldy J, Gore BB, Graybuck L, Greisman N, Haeseleer F, Halterman C, Haradon Z, Hastings SD, Helback O, Ho W, Hockemeyer D, Huang C, Huff S, Hunker A, Johansen N, Jones D, Juneau Z, Kalmbach B, Kannan M, Khem S, Kussick E, Kutsal R, Larsen R, Lee C, Lee AY, Leibly M, Lenz GH, Li S, Liang E, Lusk N, Madigan Z, Malloy J, Malone J, McCue R, Melchor J, Mollenkopf T, Moosman S, Morin E, Newman D, Ng L, Ngo K, Omstead V, Otto S, Oyama A, Pena N, Pham T, Phillips E, Pom CA, Potekhina L, Ransford S, Ray PL, Rette D, Reynoldson C, Rimorin C, Rocha D, Ruiz A, Sanchez REA, Sawyer L, Sedeno-Cortes A, Sevigny JP, Shapovalova N, Shepard N, Shulga L, Sigler AR, Siverts L, Soliman S, Somasundaram S, Staats B, Stewart K, Szelenyi E, Tieu M, Trader C, Tran A, van Velthoven CTJ, Walker M, Wang Y, Weed N, Wirthlin M, Wood T, Wynalda B, Yao Z, Zhou T, Ariza J, Dee N, Reding M, Ronellenfitch K, Mufti S, Sunkin SM, Smith KA, Esposito L, Waters J, Thyagarajan B, Yao S, Lein ES, Zeng H, Levi BP, Ngai J, Ting JT, Tasic B. Cell. 2025 May 16:S0092-8674(25)00513-6. doi: 10.1016/j.cell.2025.05.002. PubMed 40403729.
Backbone
  Vector backbone: pAAV2
  Vector type: AAV
Growth in bacteria
  Bacterial resistance: Ampicillin, 100 μg/mL
  Growth temperature: 37°C
  Growth strain: NEB Stable
  Copy number: High Copy
Gene/Insert
  Gene/Insert name: SYFP2
  Species: Synthetic
  Promoter: minBG
  Cloning method: Gibson Cloning
Terms and licenses: Academic/Nonprofit Terms; Industry Terms: Not Available to Industry
How to cite: AiP13902 - pAAV-AiE0770m_3xC2-minBG-SYFP2-WPRE3-BGHpA (Alias: CN3902) was a gift from Allen Institute for Brain Science & Jonathan Ting (Addgene plasmid # 230387 ; http://n2t.net/addgene:230387 ; RRID:Addgene_230387)
