[The description below was written by a language model from this plasmid's Addgene catalogue record and pLannotate feature annotations shown in this document.]
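Description:
AiP13902 - pAAV-AiE0770m_3xC2-minBG-SYFP2-WPRE3-BGHpA (alias CN3902) is an AAV transfer plasmid of about 4.8 kb built on a pAAV2 backbone. It is used to package a recombinant AAV genome that reports the activity of a candidate brain cell-type enhancer. In bacteria it replicates from a high-copy ColE1/pUC-type origin and is selected through the β-lactamase (AmpR) gene under its own promoter. An f1 phage origin and short remnants of pBR322 bom and rop sequences also remain in the backbone. The expression cassette is flanked by AAV2 inverted terminal repeats, which are the cis elements required for replication and encapsidation of the vector genome. The annotation finds the downstream ITR intact but only short fragments of the upstream one, which may reflect the difficulty of sequencing and annotating these structured repeats.

The payload places the AiE0770m_3xC2 enhancer upstream of the minBG minimal promoter. By its name, the enhancer appears to be a concatenated three-copy core element. The feature table does not annotate the enhancer or the promoter, but the unannotated stretch between the left ITR and the reporter is where they would lie. A minimal promoter has little activity alone, so transcription of the downstream SYFP2 coding sequence depends on the enhancer. SYFP2 is a rapidly maturing monomeric yellow fluorescent protein derived from Aequorea victoria. The transcript ends with WPRE3, a shortened woodchuck hepatitis virus posttranscriptional element that boosts expression while saving packaging space, followed by the bovine growth hormone polyadenylation signal.

The stated purpose is enhancer-driven, AAV-mediated transgene expression in specific populations of brain cells. The construct is part of a larger enhancer AAV toolkit for genetic access to cortical cell types. The record does not state which cell population this particular enhancer labels.
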