Features (pLannotate 1.2.2; 14 found; start..end, strand, type, name):
     12..39      +  repeat_region  AAV2 ITR (fragment): inverted terminal repeat of adeno-associated virus serotype 2 inverted
     68..95      +  repeat_region  AAV2 ITR (fragment): inverted terminal repeat of adeno-associated virus serotype 2 inverted
    841..1557    +  CDS            SYFP2: SYFP2 is a basic (constitutively fluorescent) yellow fluorescent protein published in 2006, derived from Aequorea victoria. It is reported to be a very rapidly-maturing monomer with moderate acid sensitivity.
   1597..1754    +  misc_feature   WPRE (fragment): woodchuck hepatitis virus posttranscriptional regulatory element
   1760..1840    +  misc_feature   WPRE (fragment): woodchuck hepatitis virus posttranscriptional regulatory element
   1857..1968    +  polyA_signal   bGH poly(A) signal: bovine growth hormone polyadenylation signal
   2086..2226    +  repeat_region  AAV2 ITR: inverted terminal repeat of adeno-associated virus serotype 2 inverted
   2231..2282    -  misc_feature   bom (fragment): basis of mobility region from pBR322
   2301..2756    +  rep_origin     f1 ori (sequence partly withheld): f1 bacteriophage origin of replication; arrow indicates direction of (+) strand synthesis
   2757..2806    -  misc_feature   bom (fragment): basis of mobility region from pBR322
   2908..2943    -  CDS            rop (fragment): Rop protein, which maintains plasmids at low copy number; rop
   3038..3142    +  promoter       AmpR promoter: bla
   3143..4003    +  CDS            AmpR: β-lactamase; bla; confers resistance to ampicillin, carbenicillin, and related antibiotics
   4174..4762    +  rep_origin     ori: high-copy-number ColE1/pMB1/pBR322/pUC origin of replication
>Addgene plasmid #230387 | AiP13902 - pAAV-AiE0770m_3xC2-minBG-SYFP2-WPRE3-BGHpA (Alias: CN3902) | addgene full sequence | sequence record 461926 | Addgene NGS Result
CCTGCAGGCAGCTGCGCGCTCGCTCGCTCACTGAGGCCGCCCGGGCGTCGGGCGACCTTTGGTCGCCCGG
CCTCAGTGAGCGAGCGAGCGCGCAGAGAGGGAGTGGCCAACTCCATCACTAGGGGTTCCTGCGGCCGCAC
GCGTTGGTGAGTTTTAAGAAGTTCCAGAAAAAAAAAAGAAGTTCCAGTATTTCCTAGATTTGTCCTCTGC
AAAGTCCTAGGCATAAAGGCAGCGCAGTTTGTGGCCTTTAAATACCACTTCCCACGAAAGCAACCAAGGC
TCCTTGGAGACGTGAGCGATTTGATGTCTATAAATATGAGCACACAGTGCTGTGCTTCCCCACTGGTGAG
TTTTAAGAAGTTCCAGAAAAAAAAAAGAAGTTCCAGTATTTCCTAGATTTGTCCTCTGCAAAGTCCTAGG
CATAAAGGCAGCGCAGTTTGTGGCCTTTAAATACCACTTCCCACGAAAGCAACCAAGGCTCCTTGGAGAC
GTGAGCGATTTGATGTCTATAAATATGAGCACACAGTGCTGTGCTTCCCCACTGGTGAGTTTTAAGAAGT
TCCAGAAAAAAAAAAGAAGTTCCAGTATTTCCTAGATTTGTCCTCTGCAAAGTCCTAGGCATAAAGGCAG
CGCAGTTTGTGGCCTTTAAATACCACTTCCCACGAAAGCAACCAAGGCTCCTTGGAGACGTGAGCGATTT
GATGTCTATAAATATGAGCACACAGTGCTGTGCTTCCCCACGAGCTCGGGCTGGGCATAAAAGTCAGGGC
AGAGCCATCTATTGCTTACATTTGCTTCTGGGATCCAGATCTTTCGAAGCTAGCGCTACCGGTCGCCACC
ATGGTGAGCAAGGGCGAGGAGCTGTTCACCGGGGTGGTGCCCATCCTGGTCGAGCTGGACGGCGACGTAA
ACGGCCACAAGTTCAGCGTGTCCGGCGAGGGCGAGGGCGATGCCACCTACGGCAAGCTGACCCTGAAGCT
GATCTGCACCACCGGCAAGCTGCCCGTGCCCTGGCCCACCCTCGTGACCACCCTGGGCTACGGCGTGCAG
TGCTTCGCCCGCTACCCCGACCACATGAAGCAGCACGACTTCTTCAAGTCCGCCATGCCCGAAGGCTACG
TCCAGGAGCGCACCATCTTCTTCAAGGACGACGGCAACTACAAGACCCGCGCCGAGGTGAAGTTCGAGGG
CGACACCCTGGTGAACCGCATCGAGCTGAAGGGCATCGACTTCAAGGAGGACGGCAACATCCTGGGGCAC
AAGCTGGAGTACAACTACAACAGCCACAACGTCTATATCACCGCCGACAAGCAGAAGAACGGCATCAAGG
CCAACTTCAAGATCCGCCACAACATCGAGGACGGCGGCGTGCAGCTCGCCGACCACTACCAGCAGAACAC
CCCCATCGGCGACGGCCCCGTGCTGCTGCCCGACAACCACTACCTGAGCTACCAGTCCAAGCTGAGCAAA
GACCCCAACGAGAAGCGCGATCACATGGTCCTGCTGGAGTTCGTGACCGCCGCCGGGATCACTCTCGGCA
TGGACGAGCTGTACAAGTAAGTCGACGGCGCGCCGCGGCCGCGAATTCGATATCATAATCAACCTCTGGA
TTACAAAATTTGTGAAAGATTGACTGGTATTCTTAACTATGTTGCTCCTTTTACGCTATGTGGATACGCT
GCTTTAATGCCTTTGTATCATGCTATTGCTTCCCGTATGGCTTTCATTTTCTCCTCCTTGTATAAATCCT
GGTTAGTTCTTGCCACGGCGGAACTCATCGCCGCCTGCCTTGCCCGCTGCTGGACAGGGGCTCGGCTGTT
GGGCACTGACAATTCCGTGGCTCGAGAGATCTTCGACTGTGCCTTCTAGTTGCCAGCCATCTGTTGTTTG
CCCCTCCCCCGTGCCTTCCTTGACCCTGGAAGGTGCCACTCCCACTGTCCTTTCCTAATAAAATGAGGAA
ATTGCATCGCATTGTCTGAGTAGGTGTCATTCTATTCTGGGGGGTGGGGTGGGGCAGGACAGCAAGGGGG
AGGATTGGGAAGACAATAGCAGGCATGAGATCTCACGTGCGGACCGAGCGGCCGCAGGAACCCCTAGTGA
TGGAGTTGGCCACTCCCTCTCTGCGCGCTCGCTCGCTCACTGAGGCCGGGCGACCAAAGGTCGCCCGACG
CCCGGGCTTTGCCCGGGCGGCCTCAGTGAGCGAGCGAGCGCGCAGCTGCCTGCAGGGGCGCCTGATGCGG
TATTTTCTCCTTACGCATCTGTGCGGTATTTCACACCGCATA
[95 nt withheld, positions 2283-2377]
T
[46 nt withheld, positions 2379-2424]
C
[141 nt withheld, positions 2426-2566]
CCTTTGACGTTGGAGTCCACGTTCTTT
[37 nt withheld, positions 2594-2630]
ACTCTATCTCGGGCTATTCTTTTGATTTATAAGGGATTTTGCCGATTTCGGTCTATTGGTTAAAAAATGA
GCTGATTTAACAAAAATTTAACGCGAATTTTAACAAAATATTAACGTTTACAATTTTATGGTGCACTCTC
AGTACAATCTGCTCTGATGCCGCATAGTTAAGCCAGCCCCGACACCCGCCAACACCCGCTGACGCGCCCT
GACGGGCTTGTCTGCTCCCGGCATCCGCTTACAGACAAGCTGTGACCGTCTCCGGGAGCTGCATGTGTCA
GAGGTTTTCACCGTCATCACCGAAACGCGCGAGACGAAAGGGCCTCGTGATACGCCTATTTTTATAGGTT
AATGTCATGATAATAATGGTTTCTTAGACGTCAGGTGGCACTTTTCGGGGAAATGTGCGCGGAACCCCTA
TTTGTTTATTTTTCTAAATACATTCAAATATGTATCCGCTCATGAGACAATAACCCTGATAAATGCTTCA
ATAATATTGAAAAAGGAAGAGTATGAGTATTCAACATTTCCGTGTCGCCCTTATTCCCTTTTTTGCGGCA
TTTTGCCTTCCTGTTTTTGCTCACCCAGAAACGCTGGTGAAAGTAAAAGATGCTGAAGATCAGTTGGGTG
CACGAGTGGGTTACATCGAACTGGATCTCAACAGCGGTAAGATCCTTGAGAGTTTTCGCCCCGAAGAACG
TTTTCCAATGATGAGCACTTTTAAAGTTCTGCTATGTGGCGCGGTATTATCCCGTATTGACGCCGGGCAA
GAGCAACTCGGTCGCCGCATACACTATTCTCAGAATGACTTGGTTGAGTACTCACCAGTCACAGAAAAGC
ATCTTACGGATGGCATGACAGTAAGAGAATTATGCAGTGCTGCCATAACCATGAGTGATAACACTGCGGC
CAACTTACTTCTGACAACGATCGGAGGACCGAAGGAGCTAACCGCTTTTTTGCACAACATGGGGGATCAT
GTAACTCGCCTTGATCGTTGGGAACCGGAGCTGAATGAAGCCATACCAAACGACGAGCGTGACACCACGA
TGCCTGTAGCAATGGCAACAACGTTGCGCAAACTATTAACTGGCGAACTACTTACTCTAGCTTCCCGGCA
ACAATTAATAGACTGGATGGAGGCGGATAAAGTTGCAGGACCACTTCTGCGCTCGGCCCTTCCGGCTGGC
TGGTTTATTGCTGATAAATCTGGAGCCGGTGAGCGTGGGTCTCGCGGTATCATTGCAGCACTGGGGCCAG
ATGGTAAGCCCTCCCGTATCGTAGTTATCTACACGACGGGGAGTCAGGCAACTATGGATGAACGAAATAG
ACAGATCGCTGAGATAGGTGCCTCACTGATTAAGCATTGGTAACTGTCAGACCAAGTTTACTCATATATA
CTTTAGATTGATTTAAAACTTCATTTTTAATTTAAAAGGATCTAGGTGAAGATCCTTTTTGATAATCTCA
TGACCAAAATCCCTTAACGTGAGTTTTCGTTCCACTGAGCGTCAGACCCCGTAGAAAAGATCAAAGGATC
TTCTTGAGATCCTTTTTTTCTGCGCGTAATCTGCTGCTTGCAAACAAAAAAACCACCGCTACCAGCGGTG
GTTTGTTTGCCGGATCAAGAGCTACCAACTCTTTTTCCGAAGGTAACTGGCTTCAGCAGAGCGCAGATAC
CAAATACTGTTCTTCTAGTGTAGCCGTAGTTAGGCCACCACTTCAAGAACTCTGTAGCACCGCCTACATA
CCTCGCTCTGCTAATCCTGTTACCAGTGGCTGCTGCCAGTGGCGATAAGTCGTGTCTTACCGGGTTGGAC
TCAAGACGATAGTTACCGGATAAGGCGCAGCGGTCGGGCTGAACGGGGGGTTCGTGCACACAGCCCAGCT
TGGAGCGAACGACCTACACCGAACTGAGATACCTACAGCGTGAGCTATGAGAAAGCGCCACGCTTCCCGA
AGGGAGAAAGGCGGACAGGTATCCGGTAAGCGGCAGGGTCGGAACAGGAGAGCGCACGAGGGAGCTTCCA
GGGGGAAACGCCTGGTATCTTTATAGTCCTGTCGGGTTTCGCCACCTCTGACTTGAGCGTCGATTTTTGT
GATGCTCGTCAGGGGGGCGGAGCCTATGGAAAAACGCCAGCAACGCGGCCTTTTTACGGTTCCTGGCCTT
TTGCTGGCCTTTTGCTCACATGT
